>Addgene plasmid #152432 | pGBW-m4134090 | depositor full sequence | sequence record 295444 | Full Sequence
CACCATGGTTGGGGCTTGTGTTCTTTGCAATTCACAGACTTCATTAAGATGTGGTGCTTGCATACGTAGA
CCATTCTTATGTTGTAAATGCTGTTACGACCATGTCATATCAACATCACATAAATTAGTCTTGTCTGTTA
ATCCGTATGTTTGCAATGCTCCAGGTTGTGATGTCACAGATGTGACTCAACTTTACTTAGGAGGTATGAG
CTATTATTGTAAATCACATAAACCACCCATTAGTTTTCCATTGTGTGCTAATGGACAAGTTTTTGGTTTA
TATAAAAATACATGTGTTGGTAGCGATAATGTTACTGACTTTAATGCAATTGCAACATGTGACTGGACAA
ATGCTGGTGATTACATTTTAGCTAACACCTGTACTGAAAGACTCAAGCTTTTTGCAGCAGAAACGCTCAA
AGCTACTGAGGAGACATTTAAACTGTCTTATGGTATTGCTACTGTACGTGAAGTGCTGTCTGACAGAGAA
TTACATCTTTCATGGGAAGTTGGTAAACCTAGACCACCACTTAACCGAAATTATGTCTTTACTGGTTATC
GTGTAACTAAAAACAGTAAAGTACAAATAGGAGAGTACACCTTTGAAAAAGGTGACTATGGTGATGCTGT
TGTTTACCGAGGTACAACAACTTACAAATTAAATGTTGGTGATTATTTTGTGCTGACATCACATACAGTA
ATGCCATTAAGTGCACCTACACTAGTGCCACAAGAGCACTATGTTAGAATTACTGGCTTATACCCAACAC
TCAATATCTCAGATGAGTTTTCTAGCAATGTTGCAAATTATCAAAAGGTTGGTATGCAAAAGTATTCTAC
ACTCCAGGGACCACCTGGTACTGGTAAGAGTCATTTTGCTATTGGCCTAGCTCTCTACTACCCTTCTGCT
CGCATAGTGTATACAGCTTGCTCTCATGCCGCTGTTGATGCACTATGTGAGAAGGCATTAAAATATTTGC
CTATAGATAAATGTAGTAGAATTATACCTGCACGTGCTCGTGTAGAGTGTTTTGATAAATTCAAAGTGAA
TTCAACATTAGAACAGTATGTCTTTTGTACTGTAAATGCATTGCCTGAGACGACAGCAGATATAGTTGTC
TTTGATGAAATTTCAATGGCCACAAATTATGATTTGAGTGTTGTCAATGCCAGATTACGTGCTAAGCACT
ATGTGTACATTGGCGACCCTGCTCAATTACCTGCACCACGCACATTGCTAACTAAGGGCACACTAGAACC
AGAATATTTCAATTCAGTGTGTAGACTTATGAAAACTATAGGTCCAGACATGTTCCTCGGAACTTGTCGG
CGTTGTCCTGCTGAAATTGTTGACACTGTGAGTGCTTTGGTTTATGATAATAAGCTTAAAGCACATAAAG
ACAAATCAGCTCAATGCTTTAAAATGTTTTATAAGGGTGTTATCACGCATGATGTTTCATCTGCAATTAA
CAGGCCACAAATAGGCGTGGTAAGAGAATTCCTTACACGTAACCCTGCTTGGAGAAAAGCTGTCTTTATT
TCACCTTATAATTCACAGAATGCTGTAGCCTCAAAGATTTTGGGACTACCAACTCAAACTGTTGATTCAT
CACAGGGCTCAGAATATGACTATGTCATATTCACTCAAACCACTGAAACAGCTCACTCTTGTAATGTAAA
CAGATTTAATGTTGCTATTACCAGAGCAAAAGTAGGCATACTTTGCATAATGTCTGATAGAGACCTTTAT
GACAAGTTGCAATTTACAAGTCTTGAAATTCCACGTAGGAATGTGGCAACTTTAGAAAACCTTTACTTTC
AGTCGAAAGAAACCGCGGCAGCTAAGTTCGAGAGGCAGCACATGGACAGTTAAGCTAGCTTGACTGACTG
AGATACAGCGTACCTTCAGCTCACAGACATGATAAGATACATTGATGAGTTTGGACAAACCACAACTAGA
ATGCAGTGAAAAAAATGCTTTATTTGTGAAATTTGTGATGCTATTGCTTTATTTGTAACCATTATAAGCT
GCAATAAACAAGTTAACAACAACAATTGCATTCATTTTATGTTTCAGGTTCAGGGGGAGGTGTGGGAGGT
TTTTTAAAGCAAGTAAAACCTCTACAAATGTGGTATTGGCCCATCTCTATCGGTATCGTAGCATAACCCC
TTGGGGCCTCTAAACGGGTCTTGAGGGGTTTTTTGTGCCCCTCGGGCCGGATTGCTATCTACCGGCATTG
GCGCAGAAAAAAATGCCTGATGCGACGCTGCGCGTCTTATACTCCCACATATGCCAGATTCAGCAACGGA
TACGGCTTCCCCAACTTGCCCACTTCCATACGTGTCCTCCTTACCAGAAATTTATCCTTAAGGTCGTCAG
CTATCCTGCAGGCGATCTCTCGATTTCGATCAAGACATTCCTTTAATGGTCTTTTCTGGACACCACTAGG
GGTCAGAAGTAGTTCATCAAACTTTCTTCCCTCCCTAATCTCATTGGTTACCTTGGGCTATCGAAACTTA
ATTAACCAGTCAAGTCAGCTACTTGGCGAGATCGACTTGTCTGGGTTTCGACTACGCTCAGAATTGCGTC
AGTCAAGTTCGATCTGGTCCTTGCTATTGCACCCGTTCTCCGATTACGAGTTTCATTTAAATCATGTGAG
CAAAAGGCCAGCAAAAGGCCAGGAACCGTAAAAAGGCCGCGTTGCTGGCGTTTTTCCATAGGCTCCGCCC
CCCTGACGAGCATCACAAAAATCGACGCTCAAGTCAGAGGTGGCGAAACCCGACAGGACTATAAAGATAC
CAGGCGTTTCCCCCTGGAAGCTCCCTCGTGCGCTCTCCTGTTCCGACCCTGCCGCTTACCGGATACCTGT
CCGCCTTTCTCCCTTCGGGAAGCGTGGCGCTTTCTCATAGCTCACGCTGTAGGTATCTCAGTTCGGTGTA
GGTCGTTCGCTCCAAGCTGGGCTGTGTGCACGAACCCCCCGTTCAGCCCGACCGCTGCGCCTTATCCGGT
AACTATCGTCTTGAGTCCAACCCGGTAAGACACGACTTATCGCCACTGGCAGCAGCCACTGGTAACAGGA
TTAGCAGAGCGAGGTATGTAGGCGGTGCTACAGAGTTCTTGAAGTGGTGGCCTAACTACGGCTACACTAG
AAGAACAGTATTTGGTATCTGCGCTCTGCTGAAGCCAGTTACCTTCGGAAAAAGAGTTGGTAGCTCTTGA
TCCGGCAAACAAACCACCGCTGGTAGCGGTGGTTTTTTTGTTTGCAAGCAGCAGATTACGCGCAGAAAAA
AAGGATCTCAAGAAGATCCTTTGATCTTTTCTACGGGGTCTGACGCTCAGTGGAACGAAAACTCACGTTA
AGGGATTTTGGTCATGAGATTATCAAAAAGGATCTTCACCTAGATCCTTTTAAATTAAAAATGAAGTTTT
AAATCAATCTAAAGTATATATGAGTAAACTTGGTCTGACAGTTACCAATGCTTAATCAGTGAGGCACCTA
TCTCAGCGATCTGTCTATTTCGTTCATCCATAGTTGCATTTAAATTTCCGAACTCTCCAAGGCCCTCGTC
GGAAAATCTTCAAACCTTTCGTCCGATCCATCTTGCAGGCTACCTCTCGAACGAACTATCGCAAGTCTCT
TGGCCGGCCTTGCGCCTTGGCTATTGCTTGGCAGCGCCTATCGCCAGGTATTACTCCAATCCCGAATATC
CGAGATCGGGATCACCCGAGAGAAGTTCAACCTACATCCTCAATCCCGATCTATCCGAGATCCGAGGAAT
ATCGAAATCGGGGCGCGCCTGGCCTCCGCGCCGGGTTTTGGCGCCTCCCGCGGGCGCCCCCCTCGTCACG
GCGAGCGCTGCCACGTCAGACGAAGGGCGCAGGAGCGTCCTGATCCTTCCGCCCGGACGCTCAGGACAGC
GGCCCGCTGCTCATAAGACTCGGCCTTAGAACCCCAGTATCAGCAGAAGGACATTTTAGGACGGGACTTG
GGTGACTCTAGGGCACTGGTTTTCTTTCCAGAGAGCGGAACAGGCGAGGAAAAGTAGTCCCTTCTCGGCG
ATTCTGCGGAGGGATCTCCGTGGGGCGGTGAACGCCGATGATTATATAAGGACGCGCCGGGTGTGGCACA
GCTAGTTCCGTCGCAGCCGGGATTTGGGTCGCGGTTCTTGTTTGTGGATCGCTGTGATCGTCACTTGGTG
AGTAGCGGGCTGCTGGGCTGGCCGGGGCTTTCGTGGCCGCCGGGCCGCTCGGTGGGACGGAAGCGTGTGG
AGAGACCGCCAAGGGCTGTAGTCTGGGTCCGCGAGCAAGGTTGCCCTGAACTGGGGGTTGGGGGGAGCGC
AGCAAAATGGCGGCTGTTCCCGAGTCTTGAATGGAAGACGCTTGTGAGGCGGGCTGTGAGGTCGTTGAAA
CAAGGTGGGGGGCATGGTGGGCGGCAAGAACCCAAGGTCTTGAGCCCTTCGCTAATGCGGGAAAGCTCTT
ATTCGGGTGAGATGGGCTGGGCACCATCTGGGGACCCTGACGTGAAGTTTGTCACTGACTGGAGAACTCG
GTTTGTCGTCTGTTGCGGGGGCGGCAGTTATGGCGGTGCCGTTGGGCAGTGCACCCGTACCTTTGGGAGC
GCGCGCCCTCGTCGTGTCGTGACGTCACCCGTTCTGTTGGCTTATAATGCAGGGTGGGGCCACCTGCCGG
TAGGTGTGCGGTAGGCTTTTCTCCGTCGCAGGACGCAGGGTTCGGGCCTAGGGTAGGCTCTCCTGAATCG
ACAGGCGCCGGACCTCTGGTGAGGGGAGGGATAAGTGAGGCGTCAGTTTCTTTGGTCGGTTTTATGTACC
TATCTTCTTAAGTAGCTGAAGCTCCGGTTTTGAACTATGCGCTCGGGGTTGGCGAGTGTGTTTTGTGAAG
TTTTTTAGGCACCTTTTGAAATGTAATCATTTGGGTCAATATGTAATTTTCAGTGTTAGACTTGTAAATT
GTCCGCTAAATTCTGGCCGTTTTTGGCTTTTTTGTTAGACAACATGACCGAGTACAAGCCCACGGTGCGC
CTCGCCACCCGCGACGACGTCCCCAGGGCCGTACGCACCCTCGCCGCCGCGTTCGCCGACTACCCCGCCA
CGCGCCACACCGTCGATCCGGACCGCCACATCGAGCGGGTCACCGAGCTGCAAGAACTCTTCCTCACGCG
CGTCGGGCTCGACATCGGCAAGGTGTGGGTCGCGGACGACGGCGCCGCGGTGGCGGTCTGGACCACGCCG
GAGAGCGTCGAAGCGGGGGCGGTGTTCGCCGAGATCGGCCCGCGCATGGCCGAGTTGAGCGGTTCCCGGC
TGGCCGCGCAGCAACAGATGGAGGGCCTCCTGGCGCCGCACCGGCCCAAGGAGCCCGCGTGGTTCCTGGC
CACCGTCGGCGTCTCGCCCGACCACCAGGGCAAGGGTCTGGGCAGCGCCGTCGTGCTCCCCGGAGTGGAG
GCCGCCGAGCGCGCCGGGGTGCCCGCCTTCCTGGAGACCTCCGCGCCCCGCAACCTCCCCTTCTACGAGC
GGCTCGGCTTCACCGTCACCGCCGACGTCGAGGTGCCCGAAGGACCGCGCACCTGGTGCATGACCCGCAA
GCCCGGTGCCTAGGCTAGTATGTAAGCCTAGTCTTAGATAATAAAATCGCTATCCATCGAAGATGGATGT
GTGTTGGTTTTTTGTGTGTGTAACGCTAGGCGCGCCTGGTGTACCGAGAACGATCCTCTCAGTGCGAGTC
TCGACGATCCATATCGTTGCTTGGCAGTCAGCCAGTCGGAATCCAGCTTGGGACCCAGGAAGTCCAATCG
TCAGATATTGTACTCAAGCCTGGTCACGGCAGCGTACCGATCTGTTTAAACCTAGATATTGATAGTCTGA
TCGGTCAACGTATAATCGAGTCCTAGCTTTTGCAAACATCTATCAAGAGACAGGATCAGCAGGAGGCTTT
CGCATGAGTATTCAACATTTCCGTGTCGCCCTTATTCCCTTTTTTGCGGCATTTTGCCTTCCTGTTTTTG
CTCACCCAGAAACGCTGGTGAAAGTAAAAGATGCTGAAGATCAGTTGGGTGCGCGAGTGGGTTACATCGA
ACTGGATCTCAACAGCGGTAAGATCCTTGAGAGTTTTCGCCCCGAAGAACGCTTTCCAATGATGAGCACT
TTTAAAGTTCTGCTATGTGGCGCGGTATTATCCCGTATTGACGCCGGGCAAGAGCAACTCGGTCGCCGCA
TACACTATTCTCAGAATGACTTGGTTGAGTATTCACCAGTCACAGAAAAGCATCTTACGGATGGCATGAC
AGTAAGAGAATTATGCAGTGCTGCCATAACCATGAGTGATAACACTGCGGCCAACTTACTTCTGACAACG
ATTGGAGGACCGAAGGAGCTAACCGCTTTTTTGCACAACATGGGGGATCATGTAACTCGCCTTGATCGTT
GGGAACCGGAGCTGAATGAAGCCATACCAAACGACGAGCGTGACACCACGATGCCTGTAGCAATGGCAAC
AACCTTGCGTAAACTATTAACTGGCGAACTACTTACTCTAGCTTCCCGGCAACAGTTGATAGACTGGATG
GAGGCGGATAAAGTTGCAGGACCACTTCTGCGCTCGGCCCTTCCGGCTGGCTGGTTTATTGCTGATAAAT
CTGGAGCCGGTGAGCGTGGGTCTCGCGGTATCATTGCAGCACTGGGGCCAGATGGTAAGCCCTCCCGTAT
CGTAGTTATCTACACGACGGGGAGTCAGGCAACTATGGATGAACGAAATAGACAGATCGCTGAGATAGGT
GCCTCACTGATTAAGCATTGGTAACCGATTCTAGGTGCATTGGCGCAGAAAAAAATGCCTGATGCGACGC
TGCGCGTCTTATACTCCCACATATGCCAGATTCAGCAACGGATACGGCTTCCCCAACTTGCCCACTTCCA
TACGTGTCCTCCTTACCAGAAATTTATCCTTAAGATCGTTTAAACTCGACTCTGGCTCTATCGAATCTCC
GTCGTTTCGAGCTTACGCGAACAGCCGTGGCGCTCATTTGCTCGTCGGGCATCGAATCTCGTCAGCTATC
GTCAGCTTACCTTTTTGGCAGCGATCGCGGCTCCCGACATCTTGGACCATTAGCTCCACAGGTATCTTCT
TCCCTCTAGTGGTCATAACAGCAGCTTCAGCTACCTCTCAATTCAAAAAACCCCTCAAGACCCGTTTAGA
GGCCCCAAGGGGTTATGCTATCAATCGTTGCGTTACACACACAAAAAACCAACACACATCCATCTTCGAT
GGATAGCGATTTTATTATCTAACTGCTGATCGAGTGTAGCCAGATCTAGTAATCAATTACGGGGTCATTA
GTTCATAGCCCATATATGGAGTTCCGCGTTACATAACTTACGGTAAATGGCCCGCCTGGCTGACCGCCCA
ACGACCCCCGCCCATTGACGTCAATAATGACGTATGTTCCCATAGTAACGCCAATAGGGACTTTCCATTG
ACGTCAATGGGTGGAGTATTTACGGTAAACTGCCCACTTGGCAGTACATCAAGTGTATCATATGCCAAGT
ACGCCCCCTATTGACGTCAATGACGGTAAATGGCCCGCCTGGCATTATGCCCAGTACATGACCTTATGGG
ACTTTCCTACTTGGCAGTACATCTACGTATTAGTCATCGCTATTACCATGCTGATGCGGTTTTGGCAGTA
CATCAATGGGCGTGGATAGCGGTTTGACTCACGGGGATTTCCAAGTCTCCACCCCATTGACGTCAATGGG
AGTTTGTTTTGGCACCAAAATCAACGGGACTTTCCAAAATGTCGTAACAACTCCGCCCCATTGACGCAAA
TGGGCGGTAGGCGTGTACGGTGGGAGGTCTATATAAGCAGAGCTGGTTTAGTGAACCGTCAGATCAGATC
TTTGTCGATCCTACCATCCACTCGACACACCCGCCAGCGGCCGC
Features (pLannotate 1.2.2; 19 found; start..end, strand, type, name):
      8..1807    +  CDS            rep (fragment): R1AB_SARS - Experimental evidence at protein level: Swiss-Prot protein existence level 1. [2'-O-methyltransferase]: Methyltransferase that mediates mRNA cap 2'-O-ribose methylation to the 5'-cap structure of viral mRNAs. N7-methyl guanosine cap is a prerequisite for binding of nsp16. Therefore plays an essential role in viral mRNAs cap methylation which is essential to evade immune system. From Severe acute respiratory syndrome coronavirus (SARS-CoV).
   1923..2044    -  polyA_signal   SV40 poly(A) signal: SV40 polyadenylation signal
   2067..2136    -  CDS            large T antigen (fragment): large T antigen from SV40 (simian virus 40)
   2159..2205    +  terminator     T7 terminator: transcription terminator for bacteriophage T7 RNA polymerase
   2235..2371    +  terminator     rrnG terminator: transcription terminator from the E. coli ribosomal RNA rrnG operon (Albrechtsen et al., 1991)
   2416..2487    +  misc_feature   3' β-globin insulator: insulator downstream of the human β-globin locus (Farrell et al., 2002)
   2713..3301    -  rep_origin     ori: high-copy-number ColE1/pMB1/pBR322/pUC origin of replication
   3473..3537    -  CDS            bla(M) (fragment): β-lactamase lacking the signal sequence; bla(M); allows cytosolic expression of β-lactamase
   3801..5010    +  promoter       UbC promoter: human ubiquitin C promoter
   5014..5611    +  CDS            PuroR (fragment): puromycin N-acetyltransferase; pac from Streptomyces; confers resistance to puromycin
   5640..5688    +  polyA_signal   poly(A) signal: synthetic polyadenylation signal
   5954..6814    +  CDS            AmpR: β-lactamase; bla; confers resistance to ampicillin, carbenicillin, and related antibiotics
   6827..6963    +  terminator     rrnG terminator: transcription terminator from the E. coli ribosomal RNA rrnG operon (Albrechtsen et al., 1991)
   7108..7179    +  misc_feature   5' β-globin insulator: insulator upstream of the human β-globin locus (Farrell et al., 2002)
   7184..7230    -  terminator     T7 terminator: transcription terminator for bacteriophage T7 RNA polymerase
   7248..7296    -  polyA_signal   poly(A) signal: synthetic polyadenylation signal
   7377..7680    +  enhancer       CMV enhancer: human cytomegalovirus immediate early enhancer
   7753..7770    -  promoter       CMV promoter (fragment): human cytomegalovirus (CMV) immediate early promoter
   7833..7884    +  promoter       CMVd2 promoter: truncated human cytomegalovirus (CMV) immediate early promoter that yields moderately reduced expression relative to the full-length promoter
