[The description below was written by a language model from this plasmid's Addgene catalogue record and pLannotate feature annotations shown in this document.]
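Description:
pGBW-m4134090 is a mammalian expression plasmid built on the pTwist_CMV_Puro_6 backbone that encodes the wild-type SARS-CoV-2 helicase, nsp13, one of the mature products of the viral ORF1ab replicase polyprotein. It is maintained in E. coli as a high-copy plasmid through a ColE1/pUC-type origin and selected with ampicillin via a full-length β-lactamase gene. For selection in mammalian cells, a separate cassette places puromycin N-acetyltransferase under the human ubiquitin C promoter, followed by a synthetic polyadenylation signal.

The roughly 1.8 kb helicase coding sequence sits at the start of the sequence record, immediately downstream of the CMV enhancer and CMV promoter elements that wrap around the plasmid's numbering origin. The automated annotation labels this open reading frame as a fragment of the SARS-CoV replicase polyprotein and attaches a methyltransferase description, which reflects a homology match to the whole polyprotein entry rather than the actual identity of the insert. According to the catalogue fields, the backbone supplies a C-terminal S-tag separated from the helicase by a TEV protease cleavage site, allowing detection or affinity capture with later tag removal, although these elements are not annotated separately in the feature table. An SV40 polyadenylation signal is annotated just downstream of the insert, on the opposite strand. The expression unit is flanked by β-globin insulator elements, and bacterial rrnG and T7 terminators plus additional synthetic poly(A) signals isolate the modules from read-through transcription.

The construct is suited to transient or puromycin-selected expression of tagged nsp13 in mammalian cells. The record does not specify particular applications beyond mammalian expression of the protein.
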