Addgene plasmid #152432: pGBW-m4134090
Purpose: Mammalian expression plasmid for SARS-CoV-2 helicase
Depositing lab: Ginkgo Bioworks & Benjie Chen. Depositing organization: Ginkgo Bioworks.
Backbone
  Vector backbone: pTwist_CMV_Puro_6
  Backbone size w/o insert (bp): 6080
  Vector type: Mammalian Expression
  Selectable markers: Puromycin
Growth in bacteria
  Bacterial resistance: Ampicillin, 100 μg/mL
  Growth temperature: 37°C
  Growth strain: DH5alpha
  Copy number: High Copy
Gene/Insert
  Gene/Insert name: SARS-CoV-2 helicase (alt name: nsp13)
  Species: Severe acute respiratory syndrome coronavirus 2
  Insert size (bp): 1796
  Mutation: wt
  Entrez Gene: ORF1ab (a.k.a. GU280_gp01)
  Promoter: CMV
  Tag / fusion protein: Cleavable TEV;S-tag (C terminal on backbone)
  Cloning method: Unknown
Resource information
  A portion of this plasmid was derived from a plasmid made by: GinkgoBioworks
Depositor comments: NCBI reference sequence: YP_009725308.1
How to cite: pGBW-m4134090 was a gift from Ginkgo Bioworks & Benjie Chen (Addgene plasmid # 152432 ; http://n2t.net/addgene:152432 ; RRID:Addgene_152432)
